Addgene plasmid #126303: pGWB14-LYX085
Purpose: With a Nicotiana benthamiana transcription factor in PGWB14 backbone, for Agrobacterium mediated transient or stable expression corresponding transcription factor fused with a C-terminal HA tag.
Depositing lab: Silin Zhong. Depositing organization: Chinese University of Hong Kong.
Backbone
  Vector backbone: pGWB14
  Vector type: Plant Expression
  Selectable markers: Hygromycin
Growth in bacteria
  Bacterial resistance: Kanamycin, 50 μg/mL
  Growth temperature: 37°C
  Growth strain: DH5alpha
  Copy number: Low Copy
Gene/Insert
  Gene/Insert name: Niben101Scf11137g00006.1
  Species: Nicotiana benthamiana
  Promoter: CaMV 35S
  Tag / fusion protein: HA (C terminal on insert)
  Cloning method: Gibson Cloning
Terms and licenses: Academic/Nonprofit Terms; Industry Terms: Not Available to Industry
How to cite: pGWB14-LYX085 was a gift from Silin Zhong (Addgene plasmid # 126303 ; http://n2t.net/addgene:126303 ; RRID:Addgene_126303)
