[The description below was written by a language model from this plasmid's Addgene catalogue record and pLannotate feature annotations shown in this document.]
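Description:
pGWB14-LYX085 is a large (about 17.1 kb) Agrobacterium binary vector for plant expression, built on the Gateway-derived pGWB14 backbone. It replicates at low copy through the broad-host-range IncP system, with oriV and the trans-acting replication protein trfA, which lets the plasmid be maintained in both E. coli and Agrobacterium. An incP oriT with traJ allows mobilisation by conjugation. Bacterial selection is by kanamycin, provided by a backbone aphA-3 KanR gene. The annotation also picks up backbone remnants such as an IS1 element, tetR/tetA fragments and partial lac and M13 sequences, which have no evident role in the design.

Between the nopaline-type right and left T-DNA border repeats lie three plant cassettes. The payload is the Nicotiana benthamiana transcription factor gene Niben101Scf11137g00006.1, driven by the constitutive CaMV 35S promoter. It is flanked by attB1 and attB2 sites and followed by a 3xHA epitope tag and a NOS terminator, which matches the recorded C-terminal HA fusion. The insert was introduced by Gibson cloning according to the record. The annotation software matched the coding region to Arabidopsis GLK1, a transcriptional activator of chloroplast development and photosynthetic genes. This suggests the insert is a GLK-like homologue, although the catalogue entry does not name it as such. The other two cassettes are plant selection markers: a 35S-driven hygromycin phosphotransferase (the listed plant marker) and a NOS promoter-driven NeoR/KanR (nptII), each with a NOS terminator.

The construct is intended for Agrobacterium-mediated transient or stable expression of the HA-tagged transcription factor in plants, where the tag permits antibody-based detection or pull-down of the protein.
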