Features (pLannotate 1.2.2; 41 found; start..end, strand, type, name):
      3..89      -  CDS            traI (fragment): TRAI6_ECOLX - Experimental evidence at protein level: Swiss-Prot protein existence level 1. The initiation process of transfer DNA synthesis requires the interaction of at least three plasmid-specific components (TraH, I, and J) at the transfer origin resulting in the assembly of a specialised nucleoprotein complex - the relaxosome. Site- and strand-specific cleavage at the transfer origin is dependent on TraI and TraJ. From Escherichia coli.
    127..498     -  CDS            traJ: oriT-recognizing protein; traJ
    531..640     -  oriT           oriT: incP origin of transfer
    772..962     +  rep_origin     ori (fragment): high-copy-number ColE1/pMB1/pBR322/pUC origin of replication
   1321..1971    -  CDS            TetR: tetracycline resistance regulatory protein; tetR
   2077..2326    +  CDS            TcR (fragment): tetracycline efflux protein; tetA; confers resistance to tetracycline
   2436..2460    -  misc_feature   RB T-DNA repeat: right border repeat from nopaline C58 T-DNA
   2616..2799    +  promoter       NOS promoter: nopaline synthase promoter NOS promoter
   2820..3614    +  CDS            NeoR/KanR: aminoglycoside phosphotransferase from Tn5; aph(3')-II (or nptII); confers resistance to neomycin, kanamycin, and G418 (Geneticin®)
   3635..3784    +  CDS            ble (fragment): BLE_KLEPN - Experimental evidence at protein level: Swiss-Prot protein existence level 1. Binding protein with a strong affinity to the bleomycin family of antibiotics. Binds to CL990; an antimitotic-antibiotic compound. From Klebsiella pneumoniae.
   3791..3997    +  CDS            ocd (fragment): OCD_AGRFC - Experimental evidence at protein level: Swiss-Prot protein existence level 1. Catalyzes the conversion of L-ornithine into L-proline with release of ammonia. Is involved in the utilization of nopaline, a catabolic pathway that proceeds through L-arginine and L-ornithine to L-proline. Nopaline is a predominant opine in plant cells transformed with Ti plasmid pTiC58. From Agrobacterium fabrum (strain C58 / ATCC 33970) (Agrobacterium tumefaciens (strain C58)).
   4004..4256    +  terminator     NOS terminator: nopaline synthase terminator and poly(A) signal
   4260..4703    +  CDS            M13 gene III (fragment) (sequence partly withheld): pIII; III; minor coat protein
   4702..4792    +  CDS            lacI (fragment): lac repressor; lacI; The lac repressor binds to the lac operator to inhibit transcription in E. coli. This inhibition can be relieved by adding lactose or isopropyl-β-D-thiogalactopyranoside (IPTG).
   4805..4826    +  protein_bind   CAP binding site: CAP binding activates transcription in the presence of cAMP. E. coli catabolite activator protein
   4841..4871    +  promoter       lac promoter: promoter for the E. coli lac operon
   4875..4897    +  protein_bind   lac operator (fragment): The lac repressor binds to the lac operator to inhibit transcription in E. coli. This inhibition can be relieved by adding lactose or isopropyl-β-D-thiogalactopyranoside (IPTG). lac repressor encoded by lacI
   4932..4952    -  misc_feature   MCS (fragment): pUC18/19 multiple cloning site
   5443..5784    +  promoter       CaMV 35S promoter: strong constitutive promoter from cauliflower mosaic virus
   5810..5834    +  protein_bind   attB1: mutant version of attB; recombination site for the Gateway® BP reaction BP Clonase™
   5924..7228    +  CDS            GLK1: GLK1_ARATH - Also known as GPRI1. Experimental evidence at protein level: Swiss-Prot protein existence level 1. Transcriptional activator that functions with GLK2 to promote chloroplast development. Acts as an activator of nuclear photosynthetic genes involved in chlorophyll biosynthesis, light harvesting, and electron transport. Acts in a cell-autonomous manner to coordinate and maintain the photosynthetic apparatus within individual cells. May function in photosynthetic capacity optimization by integrating responses to variable environmental and endogenous cues (PubMed:11828027, PubMed:12220
   7230..7254    -  protein_bind   attB2: mutant version of attB; recombination site for the Gateway® BP reaction BP Clonase™
   7283..7372    +  CDS            3xHA: three tandem HA epitope tags
   7406..7658    +  terminator     NOS terminator: nopaline synthase terminator and poly(A) signal
   8087..8339    -  terminator     NOS terminator: nopaline synthase terminator and poly(A) signal
   8363..8791    -  CDS            nos (fragment): DHNO_AGRT7 - Protein inferred from homology: Swiss-Prot protein existence level 3. From Agrobacterium tumefaciens (strain T37).
   8807..9832    -  CDS            HygR: aminoglycoside phosphotransferase from E. coli; aph(4)-Ia; confers resistance to hygromycin
   9842..10186   -  promoter       CaMV 35S promoter: strong constitutive promoter from cauliflower mosaic virus
   9843..9889    -  promoter       minimal CaMV 35S promoter: minimal 35S promoter from cauliflower mosaic virus
  10324..10479   +  CDS            lacZα (fragment) (sequence partly withheld): LacZα fragment of β-galactosidase; lacZ fragment
  10477..10777   +  rep_origin     M13 ori (fragment) (sequence partly withheld): M13 bacteriophage origin of replication; arrow indicates direction of (+) strand synthesis
  10778..10908   +  CDS            lacI (fragment): lac repressor; lacI; The lac repressor binds to the lac operator to inhibit transcription in E. coli. This inhibition can be relieved by adding lactose or isopropyl-β-D-thiogalactopyranoside (IPTG).
  10962..10986   -  misc_feature   LB T-DNA repeat: left border repeat from nopaline C58 T-DNA
  12443..12562   -  CDS            tetR (fragment): TETR1_ECOLX - Experimental evidence at protein level: Swiss-Prot protein existence level 1. TetR is the repressor of the tetracycline resistance element; its N-terminal region forms a helix-turn-helix structure and binds DNA. Binding of tetracycline to TetR reduces the repressor affinity for the tetracycline resistance gene (tetA) promoter operator sites. From Escherichia coli.
  12582..13730   -  CDS            trfA: trans-acting replication protein that binds to and activates oriV
  14029..14823   -  CDS            KanR: aminoglycoside phosphotransferase; aphA-3; confers resistance to kanamycin
  15015..15782   +  mobile_element IS1: prokaryotic transposable element IS1
  15791..15940   -  CDS            satA (fragment): STA_BACSU - Also known as yyaR. Experimental evidence at protein level: Swiss-Prot protein existence level 1. Involved in resistance to streptothricin, a broad-spectrum antibiotic produced by streptomycetes. Detoxifies streptothricin via acetylation of the beta amino group of the first beta-lysyl moiety of streptothricin. From Bacillus subtilis (strain 168).
  15939..16133   -  CDS            satA (fragment): STA_BACSU - Also known as yyaR. Experimental evidence at protein level: Swiss-Prot protein existence level 1. Involved in resistance to streptothricin, a broad-spectrum antibiotic produced by streptomycetes. Detoxifies streptothricin via acetylation of the beta amino group of the first beta-lysyl moiety of streptothricin. From Bacillus subtilis (strain 168).
  16136..16411   -  CDS            klaC (fragment): KLAC_ECOLX - Also known as telB. Protein predicted: Swiss-Prot protein existence level 4. Belongs to the kla operon, which is associated with cryptic tellurite resistance, and IncW plasmid fertility inhibition. From Escherichia coli.
  16475..17106   -  rep_origin     oriV: incP origin of replication
>Addgene plasmid #126303 | pGWB14-LYX085 | addgene full sequence | sequence record 246946 | Addgene NGS Result
TCGGTCTTGCCTTGCTCGTCGGTGATGTACTTCACCAGCTCCGCGAAGTCGCTCTTCTTGATGGAGCGCA
TGGGGACGTGCTTGGCAATCACGCGCACCCCCCGGCCGTTTTAGCGGCTAAAAAAGTCATGGCTCTGCCC
TCGGGCGGACCACGCCCATCATGACCTTGCCAAGCTCGTCCTGCTTCTCTTCGATCTTCGCCAGCAGGGC
GAGGATCGTGGCATCACCGAACCGCGCCGTGCGCGGGTCGTCGGTGAGCCAGAGTTTCAGCAGGCCGCCC
AGGCGGCCCAGGTCGCCATTGATGCGGGCCAGCTCGCGGACGTGCTCATAGTCCACGACGCCCGTGATTT
TGTAGCCCTGGCCGACGGCCAGCAGGTAGGCCGACAGGCTCATGCCGGCCGCCGCCGCCTTTTCCTCAAT
CGCTCTTCGTTCGTCTGGAAGGCAGTACACCTTGATAGGTGGGCTGCCCTTCCTGGTTGGCTTGGTTTCA
TCAGCCATCCGCTTGCCCTCATCTGTTACGCCGGCGGTAGCCGGCCAGCCTCGCAGAGCAGGATTCCCGT
TGAGCACCGCCAGGTGCGAATAAGGGACAGTGAAGAAGGAACACCCGCTCGCGGGTGGGCCTACTTCACC
TATCCTGCCCGGCTGACGCCGTTGGATACACCAAGGAAAGTCTACACGAACCCTTTGGCAAAATCCTGTA
TATCGTGCGAAAAAGGATGGATATACCGAAAAAATCGCTATAATGACCCCGAAGCAGGGTTATGCAGCGG
AAAAGCGCCACGCTTCCCGAAGGGAGAAAGGCGGACAGGTATCCGGTAAGCGGCAGGGTCGGAACAGGAG
AGCGCACGAGGGAGCTTCCAGGGGGAAACGCCTGGTATCTTTATAGTCCTGTCGGGTTTCGCCACCTCTG
ACTTGAGCGTCGATTTTTGTGATGCTCGTCAGGGGGGCGGAGCCTATGGAAAAACGCCAGCAACGCGGCC
TTTTTACGGTTCCTGGCCTTTTGCTGGCCTTTTGCTCACATGTTCTTTCCTGCGTTATCCCCTGATTCTG
TGGATAACCGTATTACCGCCTTTGAGTGAGCTGATACCGCTCGCCGCAGCCGAACGACCGAGCGCAGCGA
GTCAGTGAGCGAGGAAGCGGAAGAGCGCCAGAAGGCCGCCAGAGAGGCCGAGCGCGGCCGTGAGGCTTGG
ACGCTAGGGCAGGGCATGAAAAAGCCCGTAGCGGGCTGCTACGGGCGTCTGACGCGGTGGAAAGGGGGAG
GGGATGTTGTCTACATGGCTCTGCTGTAGTGAGTGGGTTGCGCTCCGGCAGCGGTCCTGATCAATCGTCA
CCCTTTCTCGGTCCTTCAACGTTCCTGACAACGAGCCTCCTTTTCGCCAATCCATCGACAATCACCGCGA
GTCCCTGCTCGAACGCTGCGTCCGGACCGGCTTCGTCGAAGGCGTCTATCGCGGCCCGCAACAGCGGCGA
GAGCGGAGCCTGTTCAACGGTGCCGCCGCGCTCGCCGGCATCGCTGTCGCCGGCCTGCTCCTCAAGCACG
GCCCCAACAGTGAAGTAGCTGATTGTCATCAGCGCATTGACGGCGTCCCCGGCCGAAAAACCCGCCTCGC
AGAGGAAGCGAAGCTGCGCGTCGGCCGTTTCCATCTGCGGTGCGCCCGGTCGCGTGCCGGCATGGATGCG
CGCGCCATCGCGGTAGGCGAGCAGCGCCTGCCTGAAGCTGCGGGCATTCCCGATCAGAAATGAGCGCCAG
TCGTCGTCGGCTCTCGGCACCGAATGCGTATGATTCTCCGCCAGCATGGCTTCGGCCAGTGCGTCGAGCA
GCGCCCGCTTGTTCCTGAAGTGCCAGTAAAGCGCCGGCTGCTGAACCCCCAACCGTTCCGCCAGTTTGCG
TGTCGTCAGACCGTCTACGCCGACCTCGTTCAACAGGTCCAGGGCGGCACGGATCACTGTATTCGGCTGC
AACTTTGTCATGCTTGACACTTTATCACTGATAAACATAATATGTCCACCAACTTATCAGTGATAAAGAA
TCCGCGCGTTCAATCGGACCAGCGGAGGCTGGTCCGGAGGCCAGACGTGAAACCCAACATACCCCTGATC
GTAATTCTGAGCACTGTCGCGCTCGACGCTGTCGGCATCGGCCTGATTATGCCGGTGCTGCCGGGCCTCC
TGCGCGATCTGGTTCACTCGAACGACGTCACCGCCCACTATGGCATTCTGCTGGCGCTGTATGCGTTGGT
GCAATTTGCCTGCGCACCTGTGCTGGGCGCGCTGTCGGATCGTTTCGGGCGGCGGCCAATCTTGCTCGTC
TCGCTGGCCGGCGCCAGATCTGGGGAACCCTGTGGTTGGCATGCACATACAAATGGACGAACGGATAAAC
CTTTTCACGCCCTTTTAAATATCCGATTATTCTAATAAACGCTCTTTTCTCTTAGGTTTACCCGCCAATA
TATCCTGTCAAACACTGATAGTTTAAACTGAAGGCGGGAAACGACAATCTGATCATGAGCGGAGAATTAA
GGGAGTCACGTTATGACCCCCGCCGATGACGCGGGACAAGCCGTTTTACGTTTGGAACTGACAGAACCGC
AACGTTGAAGGAGCCACTCAGCCGCGGGTTTCTGGAGTTTAATGAGCTAAGCACATACGTCAGAAACCAT
TATTGCGCGTTCAAAAGTCGCCTAAGGTCACTATCAGCTAGCAAATATTTCTTGTCAAAAATGCTCCACT
GACGTTCCATAAATTCCCCTCGGTATCCAATTAGAGTCTCATATTCACTCTCAATCCAAATAATCTGCAC
CGGATCTGGATCGTTTCGCATGATTGAACAAGATGGATTGCACGCAGGTTCTCCGGCCGCTTGGGTGGAG
AGGCTATTCGGCTATGACTGGGCACAACAGACAATCGGCTGCTCTGATGCCGCCGTGTTCCGGCTGTCAG
CGCAGGGGCGCCCGGTTCTTTTTGTCAAGACCGACCTGTCCGGTGCCCTGAATGAACTGCAGGACGAGGC
AGCGCGGCTATCGTGGCTGGCCACGACGGGCGTTCCTTGCGCAGCTGTGCTCGACGTTGTCACTGAAGCG
GGAAGGGACTGGCTGCTATTGGGCGAAGTGCCGGGGCAGGATCTCCTGTCATCTCACCTTGCTCCTGCCG
AGAAAGTATCCATCATGGCTGATGCAATGCGGCGGCTGCATACGCTTGATCCGGCTACCTGCCCATTCGA
CCACCAAGCGAAACATCGCATCGAGCGAGCACGTACTCGGATGGAAGCCGGTCTTGTCGATCAGGATGAT
CTGGACGAAGAGCATCAGGGGCTCGCGCCAGCCGAACTGTTCGCCAGGCTCAAGGCGCGCATGCCCGACG
GCGATGATCTCGTCGTGACCCATGGCGATGCCTGCTTGCCGAATATCATGGTGGAAAATGGCCGCTTTTC
TGGATTCATCGACTGTGGCCGGCTGGGTGTGGCGGACCGCTATCAGGACATAGCGTTGGCTACCCGTGAT
ATTGCTGAAGAGCTTGGCGGCGAATGGGCTGACCGCTTCCTCGTGCTTTACGGTATCGCCGCTCCCGATT
CGCAGCGCATCGCCTTCTATCGCCTTCTTGACGAGTTCTTCTGAGCGGGACTCTGGGGTTCGAAATGACC
GACCAAGCGACGCCCAACCTGCCATCACGAGATTTCGATTCCACCGCCGCCTTCTATGAAAGGTTGGGCT
TCGGAATCGTTTTCCGGGACGCCGGCTGGATGATCCTCCAGCGCGGGGATCTCATGCTGGAGTTCTTCGC
CCACGGGATCTCTGCGGAACAGGCGGTCGAAGGTGCCGATATCATTACGACAGCAACGGCCGACAAGCAC
AACGCCACGATCCTGAGCGACAATATGATCGGGCCCGGCGTCCACATCAACGGCGTCGGCGGCGACTGCC
CAGGCAAGACCGAGATGCACCGCGATATCTTGCTGCGTTCGGATATTTTCGTGGAGTTCCCGCCACAGAC
CCGGATGATCCCCGATCGTTCAAACATTTGGCAATAAAGTTTCTTAAGATTGAATCCTGTTGCCGGTCTT
GCGATGATTATCATATAATTTCTGTTGAATTACGTTAAGCATGTAATAATTAACATGTAATGCATGACGT
TATTTATGAGATGGGTTTTTATGATTAGAGTCCCGCAATTATACATTTAATACGCGATAGAAAACAAAAT
ATAGCGCGCAAACTAGGATAAATTATCGCGCGCGGTGTCATCTATGTTACTAGATCGGGCCTCCTGTC
[82 nt withheld, positions 4269-4350]
GCTCTGAGGGA
[161 nt withheld, positions 4362-4522]
T
[41 nt withheld, positions 4524-4564]
T
[62 nt withheld, positions 4566-4627]
A
[35 nt withheld, positions 4629-4663]
CCTCCCTCAATCGGTTGAATGTCGCCCTTTTGTCTTTGGCCCAATACGCAAACCGCCTCTCCCCGCGCGT
TGGCCGATTCATTAATGCAGCTGGCACGACAGGTTTCCCGACTGGAAAGCGGGCAGTGAGCGCAACGCAA
TTAATGTGAGTTAGCTCACTCATTAGGCACCCCAGGCTTTACACTTTATGCTTCCGGCTCGTATGTTGTG
TGGAATTGTGAGCGGATAACAATTTCACACAGGAAACAGCTATGACCATGATTACGCCAAGCTTGCATGC
CTGCAGGTCCCCAGATTAGCCTTTTCAATTTCAGAAAGAATGCTAACCCACAGATGGTTAGAGAGGCTTA
CGCAGCAGGTCTCATCAAGACGATCTACCCGAGCAATAATCTCCAGGAAATCAAATACCTTCCCAAGAAG
GTTAAAGATGCAGTCAAAAGATTCAGGACTAACTGCATCAAGAACACAGAGAAAGATATATTTCTCAAGA
TCAGAAGTACTATTCCAGTATGGACGATTCAAGGCTTGCTTCACAAACCAAGGCAAGTAATAGAGATTGG
AGTCTCTAAAAAGGTAGTTCCCACTGAATCAAAGGCCATGGAGTCAAAGATTCAAATAGAGGACCTAACA
GAACTCGCCGTAAAGACTGGCGAACAGTTCATACAGAGTCTCTTACGACTCAATGACAAGAAGAAAATCT
TCGTCAACATGGTGGAGCACGACACACTTGTCTACTCCAAAAATATCAAAGATACAGTCTCAGAAGACCA
AAGGGCAATTGAGACTTTTCAACAAAGGGTAATATCCGGAAACCTCCTCGGATTCCATTGCCCAGCTATC
TGTCACTTTATTGTGAAGATAGTGGAAAAGGAAGGTGGCTCCTACAAATGCCATCATTGCGATAAAGGAA
AGGCCATCGTTGAAGATGCCTCTGCCGACAGTGGTCCCAAAGATGGACCCCCACCCACGAGGAGCATCGT
GGAAAAAGAAGACGTTCCAACCACGTCTTCAAAGCAAGTGGATTGATGTGATATCTCCACTGACGTAAGG
GATGACGCACAATCCCACTATCCTTCGCAAGACCCTTCCTCTATATAAGGAAGTTCATTTCATTTGGAGA
GAACACGGGGGACTCTAGAGTTATCAACAAGTTTGTACAAAAAAGCAGGCTCCACCATGCTTGCTGTGTC
ATCTTTGAGTAACACAACGAACAAAGATGAAAGGGGTAATGAGATGGAAAGTTTCACGATCGGAGGAGGT
GACGATTTTCCAGATTTTATGGGTGAGAATTTGCTCGACAGTATTGATTTTGATGACCTTTTTGTTGGGA
TCAGCGATGGAGATTTGCTACCTGATTTGGAGATGGATGCAGAAATTTTTGCTGAATTTTCAGTTAGTAG
TACTAGTGGAGATGAATCTGATGTGAACAACTATAATACTACTACTACTACTACTATAAAAAATGTAGAA
CAAGAGAGTTGTTTAAGAAAAGAAGTTGAAAAAGCATCATCTGTTTCAGCTTCGGATCTTGGTTCGGGGT
TAACGAGCCTAAACTATCAGGGAGAAGAAATTGTGAGTATTCAAAAGAGTGAAGAATCTACACCACTAGT
GAATCAGAATCATGTGCATAAAGAAAGTGATAAAGGGAAAAAGTCATCTGCTCAATCCAAGAATAATCCT
CAAGGGAAGAGGAAAGTTAAGGTGGATTGGACGACAGAATTGCACAGAAGGTTTGTACAAGCAGTAGAGC
AGCTAGGTGTAGATAAGGCAGTCCCATCTAGAATTTTGGAAATTATGGGAATCGATTGTCTCACTCGCCA
TAACATTGCTAGCCATCTTCAGAAATATCGATCCCATAGGAAACATTTGCTTGCGAGAGAAGCCGAGGCG
GCGAGCTGGAGTCAAAGAAGACAAATCTACGGCGGTGCGGCGGCCGGAGGCGGAGGAGGAAAGAGAGATT
TGAATCCATGGCCTGCACCAACTATTGGATTTCCTCCTCCTTCTGCAATGGCAACTCAAATGCCTCATTT
TAGACCCTTACATGTATGGGGTCATCCATCTGTCGACCAATCATATATGCACATGTGGCCTAAACATTTA
GCATCTTCACCTTCTCCTCACCAGCATCCATTACCAGCATGGCCACCTGCTGCTGCTCATCCTTCTCATC
TTCCTCCGCCACCACCTTCAGATCATTCCTTTTGGCATCCACATCATCAACGAGTACCAAATTCTCTTGC
CCCAGGAACTACTTACTTTCCAGCACCTATAGCACCAACGAGATATACTGCTCCTCATCCGGTCCCAGGC
ATTCCGCCCCCCGCCGCCATGTACAAAGTAGATTCCGGCATTGGCATTCGAACTGCCGTCGCCGGAGCTG
GACAACCTCTTCCTAAACCTCCTTGTGCCTTTCATCCTTCAAAGGAGAGCATAGATGCGGCTATTGGAGA
TGTTTTATCAAAACCATGGCTGCCACTTCCCCTTGGACTGAAACCTCCCGCTGTCGACAGTGTATTGGGA
GAATTACAACGTCAAGGGATACCTAAAATACCACCAACTTGTGCAGACCCAGCTTTCTTGTACAAAGTGG
TTGATAACAGCGGGTTAATTAACATCTTTTACCCATACGATGTTCCTGACTATGCGGGCTATCCCTATGA
CGTCCCGGACTATGCAGGATCCTATCCATATGACGTTCCAGATTACGCTGCTCAGTGCAGCGCTTAGAGC
TCGAATTTCCCCGATCGTTCAAACATTTGGCAATAAAGTTTCTTAAGATTGAATCCTGTTGCCGGTCTTG
CGATGATTATCATATAATTTCTGTTGAATTACGTTAAGCATGTAATAATTAACATGTAATGCATGACGTT
ATTTATGAGATGGGTTTTTATGATTAGAGTCCCGCAATTATACATTTAATACGCGATAGAAAACAAAATA
TAGCGCGCAAACTAGGATAAATTATCGCGCGCGGTGTCATCTATGTTACTAGATCGGGAATTAGCTTCAT
CAACGCAAGACATGCGCACGACCGTCTGACAGGAGAGGAATTTCCGACGAGCACAGAAAGGACTTGCTCT
TGGACGTAGGCCTATTTCTCAGGCACATGTATCAAGTGTTCGGACGTGGGTTTTCGATGGTGTATCAGCC
GCCGCCAACTGGGAGATGAGGAGGCTTTCTTGGGGGGCAGTCAGCAGTTCATTTCACAAGACAGAGGAAC
TTGTAAGGAGATGCACTGATTTATCTTGGCGCAAACCAGCAGGACGAATTAGTGGGAATAGCCCGCGAAT
ATCTAAGTTATGCCTGTCGGCATGAGCAGAAACTTCCAATTCGAAACAGTTTGGAGAGGTTGTTTTTGGG
CATACCTTTTGTTAGTCAGCCTCTCGATTGCTCATCGTCATTACACAGTACCGAAGTTTGATCGATCTAG
TAACATAGATGACACCGCGCGCGATAATTTATCCTAGTTTGCGCGCTATATTTTGTTTTCTATCGCGTAT
TAAATGTATAATTGCGGGACTCTAATCATAAAAACCCATCTCATAAATAACGTCATGCATTACATGTTAA
TTATTACATGCTTAACGTAATTCAACAGAAATTATATGATAATCATCGCAAGACCGGCAACAGGATTCAA
TCTTAAGAAACTTTATTGCCAAATGTTTGAACGATCTGCTTCGACGCACTCCTTCTTTACTCCACCATCT
CGTCCTTATTGAAAACGTGGGTAGCACCAAAACGAATCAAGTCGCTGGAACTGAAGTTACCAATCACGCT
GGATGATTTGCCAGTTGGATTAATCTTGCCTTTCCCCGCATGAATAATATTGATGAATGCATGCGTGAGG
GGTATTTCGATTTTGGCAATAGCTGCAATTGCCGCGACATCCTCCAACGAGCATAATTCTTCAGAAAAAT
AGCGATGTTCCATGTTGTCAGGGCATGCATGATGCACGTTATGAGGTGACGGTGCTAGGCAGTATTCCCT
CAAAGTTTCATAGTCAGTATCATATTCATCATTGCATTCCTGCAAGAGAGAATTGAGACGCAATCCACAC
GCTGCGGCAACCTTCCGGCGTTCGTGGTCTATTTGCTCTTGGACGTTGCAAACGTAAGTGTTGGATCCCG
GTCGGCATCTACTCTATTCCTTTGCCCTCGGACGAGTGCTGGGGCGTCGGTTTCCACTATCGGCGAGTAC
TTCTACACAGCCATCGGTCCAGACGGCCGCGCTTCTGCGGGCGATTTGTGTACGCCCGACAGTCCCGGCT
CCGGATCGGACGATTGCGTCGCATCGACCCTGCGCCCAAGCTGCATCATCGAAATTGCCGTCAACCAAGC
TCTGATAGAGTTGGTCAAGACCAATGCGGAGCATATACGCCCGGAGCCGCGGCGATCCTGCAAGCTCCGG
ATGCCTCCGCTCGAAGTAGCGCGTCTGCTGCTCCATACAAGCCAACCACGGCCTCCAGAAGAAGATGTTG
GCGACCTCGTATTGGGAATCCCCGAACATCGCCTCGCTCCAGTCAATGACCGCTGTTATGCGGCCATTGT
CCGTCAGGACATTGTTGGAGCCGAAATCCGCGTGCACGAGGTGCCGGACTTCGGGGCAGTCCTCGGCCCA
AAGCATCAGCTCATCGAGAGCCTGCGCGACGGACGCACTGACGGTGTCGTCCATCACAGTTTGCCAGTGA
TACACATGGGGATCAGCAATCGCGCATATGAAATCACGCCATGTAGTGTATTGACCGATTCCTTGCGGTC
CGAATGGGCCGAACCCGCTCGTCTGGCTAAGATCGGCCGCAGCGATCGCATCCATGGCCTCCGCGACCGG
CTGCAGAACAGCGGGCAGTTCGGTTTCAGGCAGGTCTTGCAACGTGACACCCTGTGCACGGCGGGAGATG
CAATAGGTCAGGCTCTCGCTGAATTCCCCAATGTCAAGCACTTCCGGAATCGGGAGCGCGGCCGATGCAA
AGTGCCGATAAACATAACGATCTTTGTAGAAACCATCGGCGCAGCTATTTACCCGCAGGACATATCCACG
CCCTCCTACATCGAAGCTGAAAGCACGAGATTCTTCGCCCTCCGAGAGCTGCATCAGGTCGGAGACGCTG
TCGAACTTTTCGATCAGAAACTTCTCGACAGACGTCGCGGTGAGTTCAGGCTTTTTCATATCGGGGTCGT
CCTCTCCAAATGAAATGAACTTCCTTATATAGAGGAAGGGTCTTGCGAAGGATAGTGGGATTGTGCGTCA
TCCCTTACGTCAGTGGAGATATCACATCAATCCACTTGCTTTGAAGACGTGGTTGGAACGTCTTCTTTTT
CCACGATGCTCCTCGTGGGTGGGGGTCCATCTTTGGGACCACTGTCGGCAGAGGCATCTTGAACGATAGC
CTTTCCTTTATCGCAATGATGGCATTTGTAGGTGCCACCTTCCTTTTCTACTGTCCTTTTGATGAAGTGA
CAGATAGCTGGGCAATGGAATCCGAGGAGGTTTCCCGATATTACCCTTTGTTGAAAAGTCTCAATAGCCC
TTTGGTCTTCTGAGACTGTATCTTTGATATTCTTGGAGTAGACGAGAGTGTCGTGCTCCACCATGTTGAC
GGATCTCTAGGACGCGTCGACGCGTCGACGCGTCGACGCGTCGACGCGTCCTAGAAGCTAATTCACTGGC
CGTCGTTTTACAACGTCGTGACTGGGAAAACCCTGGCGTTACCCAACTTAATCGCCTTGCAGCACATCCC
CCTTTCGCCAGCTGGCGTAATAGCGAAGAGGCCCGCACCGATCGCCCTTCCCAACAGTTGCGCAGCCTGA
ATG
[44 nt withheld, positions 10477-10520]
C
[141 nt withheld, positions 10522-10662]
CCTTTGACGTTGGAGTCCACGTTCTTT
[37 nt withheld, positions 10690-10726]
ACCCTATCTCGGGCTATTCTTTTGATTTATAAGGGATTTTGCCGATTTCGGAACCACCATCAAACAGGAT
TTTCGCCTGCTGGGGCAAACCAGCGTGGACCGCTTGCTGCAACTCTCTCAGGGCCAGGCGGTGAAGGGCA
ATCAGCTGTTGCCCGTCTCACTGGTGAAAAGAAAAACCACCCCAGTACATTAAAAACGTCCGCAATGTGT
TATTAAGTTGTCTAAGCGTCAATTTGTTTACACCACAATATATCCTGCCACCAGCCAGCCAACAGCTCCC
CGACCGGCAGCTCGGCACAAAATCACCACTCGATACAGGCAGCCCATCAGTCCGGGACGGCGTCAGCGGG
AGAGCCGTTGTAAGGCGGCAGACTTTGCTCATGTTACCGATGCTATTCGGAAGAACGGCAACTAAGCTGC
CGGGTTTGAAACACGGATGATCTCGCGGAGGGTAGCATGTTGATTGTAACGATGACAGAGCGTTGCTGCC
TGTGATCAAATATCATCTCCCTCGCAGAGATCCGAATTATCAGCCTTCTTATTCATTTCTCGCTTAACCG
TGACAGGCTGTCGATCTTGAGAACTATGCCGACATAATAGGAAATCGCTGGATAAAGCCGCTGAGGAAGC
TGAGTGGCGCTATTTCTTTAGAAGTGAACGTTGACGATATCAACTCCCCTATCCATTGCTCACCGAATGG
TACAGGTCGGGGACCCGAAGTTCCGACTGTCGGCCTGATGCATCCCCGGCTGATCGACCCCAGATCTGGG
GCTGAGAAAGCCCAGTAAGGAAACAACTGTAGGTTCGAGTCGCGAGATCCCCCGGAACCAAAGGAAGTAG
GTTAAACCCGCTCCGATCAGGCCGAGCCACGCCAGGCCGAGAACATTGGTTCCTGTAGGCATCGGGATTG
GCGGATCAAACACTAAAGCTACTGGAACGAGCAGAAGTCCTCCGGCCGCCAGTTGCCAGGCGGTAAAGGT
GAGCAGAGGCACGGGAGGTTGCCACTTGCGGGTCAGCACGGTTCCGAACGCCATGGAAACCGCCCCCGCC
AGGCCCGCTGCGACGCCGACAGGATCTAGCGCTGCGTTTGGTGTCAACACCAACAGCGCCACGCCCGCAG
TTCCGCAAATAGCCCCCAGGACCGCCATCAATCGTATCGGGCTACCTAGCAGAGCGGCAGAGATGAACAC
GACCATCAGCGGCTGCACAGCGCCTACCGTCGCCGCGACCCCGCCCGGCAGGCGGTAGACCGAAATAAAC
AACAAGCTCCAGAATAGCGAAATATTAAGTGCGCCGAGGATGAAGATGCGCATCCACCAGATTCCCGTTG
GAATCTGTCGGACGATCATCACGAGCAATAAACCCGCCGGCAACGCCCGCAGCAGCATACCGGCGACCCC
TCGGCCTCGCTGTTCGGGCTCCACGAAAACGCCGGACAGATGCGCCTTGTGAGCGTCCTTGGGGCCGTCC
TCCTGTTTGAAGACCGACAGCCCAATGATCTCGCCGTCGATGTAGGCGCCGAATGCCACGGCATCTCGCA
ACCGTTCAGCGAACGCCTCCATGGGCTTTTTCTCCTCGTGCTCGTAAACGGACCCGAACATCTCTGGAGC
TTTCTTCAGGGCCGACAATCGGATCTCGCGGAAATCCTGCACGTCGGCCGCTCCAAGCCGTCGAATCTGA
GCCTTAATCACAATTGTCAATTTTAATCCTCTGTTTATCGGCAGTTCGTAGAGCGCGCCGTGCGTCCCGA
GCGATACTGAGCGAAGCAAGTGCGTCGAGCAGTGCCCGCTTGTTCCTGAAATGCCAGTAAAGCGCTGGCT
GCTGAACCCCCAGCCGGAACTGACCCCACAAGGCCCTAGCGTTTGCAATGCACCAGGTCATCATTGACCC
AGGCGTGTTCCACCAGGCCGCTGCCTCGCAACTCTTCGCAGGCTTCGCCGACCTGCTCGCGCCACTTCTT
CACGCGGGTGGAATCCGATCCGCACATGAGGCGGAAGGTTTCCAGCTTGAGCGGGTACGGCTCCCGGTGC
GAGCTGAAATAGTCGAACATCCGTCGGGCCGTCGGCGACAGCTTGCGGTACTTCTCCCATATGAATTTCG
TGTAGTGGTCGCCAGCAAACAGCACGACGATTTCCTCGTCGATCAGGACCTGGCAACGGGACGTTTTCTT
GCCACGGTCCAGGACGCGGAAGCGGTGCAGCAGCGACACCGATTCCAGGTGCCCAACGCGGTCGGACGTG
AAGCCCATCGCCGTCGCCTGTAGGCGCGACAGGCATTCCTCGGCCTTCGTGTAATACCGGCCATTGATCG
ACCAGCCCAGGTCCTGGCAAAGCTCGTAGAACGTGAAGGTGATCGGCTCGCCGATAGGGGTGCGCTTCGC
GTACTCCAACACCTGCTGCCACACCAGTTCGTCATCGTCGGCCCGCAGCTCGACGCCGGTGTAGGTGATC
TTCACGTCCTTGTTGACGTGGAAAATGACCTTGTTTTGCAGCGCCTCGCGCGGGATTTTCTTGTTGCGCG
TGGTGAACAGGGCAGAGCGGGCCGTGTCGTTTGGCATCGCTCGCATCGTGTCCGGCCACGGCGCAATATC
GAACAAGGAAAGCTGCATTTCCTTGATCTGCTGCTTCGTGTGTTTCAGCAACGCGGCCTGCTTGGCCTCG
CTGACCTGTTTTGCCAGGTCCTCGCCGGCGGTTTTTCGCTTCTTGGTCGTCATAGTTCCTCGCGTGTCGA
TGGTCATCGACTTCGCCAAACCTGCCGCCTCCTGTTCGAGACGACGCGAACGCTCCACGGCGGCCGATGG
CGCGGGCAGGGCAGGGGGAGCCAGTTGCACGCTGTCGCGCTCGATCTTGGCCGTAGCTTGCTGGACCATC
GAGCCGACGGACTGGAAGGTTTCGCGGGGCGCACGCATGACGGTGCGGCTTGCGATGGTTTCGGCATCCT
CGGCGGAAAACCCCGCGTCGATCAGTTCTTGCCTGTATGCCTTCCGGTCAAACGTCCGATTCATTCACCC
TCCTTGCGGGATTGCCCCGACTCACGCCGGGGCAATGTGCCCTTATTCCTGATTTGACCCGCCTGGTGCC
TTGGTGTCCAGATAATCCACCTTATCGGCAATGAAGTCGGTCCCGTAGACCGTCTGGCCGTCCTTCTCGT
ACTTGGTATTCCGAATCTTGCCCTGCACGAATACCAGCGACCCCTTGCCCAAATACTTGCCGTGGGCCTC
GGCCTGAGAGCCAAAACACTTGATGCGGAAGAAGTCGGTGCGCTCCTGCTTGTCGCCGGCATCGTTGCGC
CACATCTAGGTACTAAAACAATTCATCCAGTAAAATATAATATTTTATTTTCTCCCAATCAGGCTTGATC
CCCAGTAAGTCAAAAAATAGCTCGACATACTGTTCTTCCCCGATATCCTCCCTGATCGACCGGACGCAGA
AGGCAATGTCATACCACTTGTCCGCCCTGCCGCTTCTCCCAAGATCAATAAAGCCACTTACTTTGCCATC
TTTCACAAAGATGTTGCTGTCTCCCAGGTCGCCGTGGGAAAAGACAAGTTCCTCTTCGGGCTTTTCCGTC
TTTAAAAAATCATACAGCTCGCGCGGATCTTTAAATGGAGTGTCTTCTTCCCAGTTTTCGCAATCCACAT
CGGCCAGATCGTTATTCAGTAAGTAATCCAATTCGGCTAAGCGGCTGTCTAAGCTATTCGTATAGGGACA
ATCCGATATGTCGATGGAGTGAAAGAGCCTGATGCACTCCGCATACAGCTCGATAATCTTTTCAGGGCTT
TGTTCATCTTCATACTCTTCCGAGCAAAGGACGCCATCGGCCTCACTCATGAGCAGATTGCTCCAGCCAT
CATGCCGTTCAAAGTGCAGGACCTTTGGAACAGGCAGCTTTCCTTCCAGCCATAGCATCATGTCCTTTTC
CCGTTCCACATCATAGGTGGTCCCTTTATACCGGCTGTCCGTCATTTTTAAATATAGGTTTTCATTTTCT
CCCACCAGCTTATATACCTTAGCAGGAGACATTCCTTCCGTATCTTTTACGCAGCGGTATTTTTCGATCA
GTTTTTTCAATTCCGGTGATATTCTCATTTTAGCCATTTATTATTTCCTTCCTCTTTTCTACAGTATTTA
AAGATACCCCAAGAAGCTAATTATAACAAGACGAACTCCAATTCACTGTTCCTTGCATTCTAAAACCTTA
AATACCAGAAAACAGCTTTTTCAAAGTTGTTTTCAAAGTTGGCGTATAACATAGTATCGACGGAGCCGAT
TTTGAAACCACAATTATGGGTGATGCTGCCAACTTACTGATTTAGTGTATGATGGTGTTTTTGAGGTGCT
CCAGTGGCTTCTGTTTCTATCAGCTGTCCCTCCTGTTCAGCTACTGACGGGGTGGTGCGTAACGGCAAAA
GCACCGCCGGACATCAGCGCTATCTCTGCTCTCACTGCCGTAAAACATGGCAACTGCAGTTCACTTACAC
CGCTTCTCAACCCGGTACGCACCAGAAAATCATTGATATGGCCATGAATGGCGTTGGATGCCGGGCAACA
GCCCGCATTATGGGCGTTGGCCTCAACACGATTTTACGTCACTTAAAAAACTCAGGCCGCAGTCGGTAAC
CTCGCGCATACAGCCGGGCAGTGACGTCATCGTCTGCGCGGAAATGGACGAACAGTGGGGCTATGTCGGG
GCTAAATCGCGCCAGCGCTGGCTGTTTTACGCGTATGACAGTCTCCGGAAGACGGTTGTTGCGCACGTAT
TCGGTGAACGCACTATGGCGACGCTGGGGCGTCTTATGAGCCTGCTGTCACCCTTTGACGTGGTGATATG
GATGACGGATGGCTGGCCGCTGTATGAATCCCGCCTGAAGGGAAAGCTGCACGTAATCAGCAAGCGATAT
ACGCAGCGAATTGAGCGGCATAACCTGAATCTGAGGCAGCACCTGGCACGGCTGGGACGGAAGTCGCTGT
CGTTCTCAAAATCGGTGGAGCTGCATGACAAAGTCATCGGGCATTATCTGAACATAAAACACTATCAATA
AGTTGGAGTCATTACCCAATTATGATAGAATTTACAAGCTATAAGGTTATTGTCCTGGGTTTCAAGCATT
AGTCCATGCAAGTTTTTATGCTTTGCCCATTCTATAGATATATTGATAAGCGCGCTGCCTATGCCTTGCC
CCCTGAAATCCTTACATACGGCGATATCTTCTATATAAAAGATATATTATCTTATCAGTATTGTCAATAT
ATTCAAGGCAATCTGCCTCCTCATCCTCTTCATCCTCTTCGTCTTGGTAGCTTTTTAAATATGGCGCTTC
ATAGAGTAATTCTGTAAAGGTCCAATTCTCGTTTTCATACCTCGGTATAATCTTACCTATCACCTCAAAT
GGTTCGCTGGGTTTATCGCACCCCCGAACACGAGCACGGCACCCGCGACCACTATGCCAAGAATGCCCAA
GGTAAAAATTGCCGGCCCCGCCATGAAGTCCGTGAATGCCCCGACGGCCGAAGTGAAGGGCAGGCCGCCA
CCCAGGCCGCCGCCCTCACTGCCCGGCACCTGGTCGCTGAATGTCGATGCCAGCACCTGCGGCACGTCAA
TGCTTCCGGGCGTCGCGCTCGGGCTGATCGCCCATCCCGTTACTGCCCCGATCCCGGCAATGGCAAGGAC
TGCCAGCGCTGCCATTTTTGGGGTGAGGCCGTTCGCGGCCGAGGGGCGCAGCCCCTGGGGGGATGGGAGG
CCCGCGTTAGCGGGCCGGGAGGGTTCGAGAAGGGGGGGCACCCCCCTTCGGCGTGCGCGGTCACGCGCAC
AGGGCGCAGCCCTGGTTAAAAACAAGGTTTATAAATATTGGTTTAAAAGCAGGTTAAAAGACAGGTTAGC
GGTGGCCGAAAAACGGGCGGAAACCCTTGCAAATGCTGGATTTTCTGCCTGTGGACAGCCCCTCAAATGT
CAATAGGTGCGCCCCTCATCTGTCAGCACTCTGCCCCTCAAGTGTCAAGGATCGCGCCCCTCATCTGTCA
GTAGTCGCGCCCCTCAAGTGTCAATACCGCAGGGCACTTATCCCCAGGCTTGTCCACATCATCTGTGGGA
AACTCGCGTAAAATCAGGCGTTTTCGCCGATTTGCGAGGCTGGCCAGCTCCACGTCGCCGGCCGAAATCG
AGCCTGCCCCTCATCTGTCAACGCCGCGCCGGGTGAGTCGGCCCCTCAAGTGTCAACGTCCGCCCCTCAT
CTGTCAGTGAGGGCCAAGTTTTCCGCGAGGTATCCACAACGCCGGCGGCCGCGGTGTCTCGCACACGGCT
TCGACGGCGTTTCTGGCGCGTTTGCAGGGCCATAGACGGCCGCCAGCCCAGCGGCGAGGGCAACCAGCCC
GGTGAGCGTCGGAAAGGCGC
