>Addgene plasmid #126303 | pGWB14-LYX085 | depositor partial sequence | sequence record 241577 | Niben101Scf11137g00006.1
ATGCTTGCTGTGTCATCTTTGAGTAACACAACGAACAAAGATGAAAGGGGTAATGAGATGGAAAGTTTCA
CGATCGGAGGAGGTGACGATTTTCCAGATTTTATGGGTGAGAATTTGCTCGACAGTATTGATTTTGATGA
CCTTTTTGTTGGGATCAGCGATGGAGATTTGCTACCTGATTTGGAGATGGATGCAGAAATTTTTGCTGAA
TTTTCAGTTAGTAGTACTAGTGGAGATGAATCTGATGTGAACAACTATAATACTACTACTACTACTACTA
TAAAAAATGTAGAACAAGAGAGTTGTTTAAGAAAAGAAGTTGAAAAAGCATCATCTGTTTCAGCTTCGGA
TCTTGGTTCGGGGTTAACGAGCCTAAACTATCAGGGAGAAGAAATTGTGAGTATTCAAAAGAGTGAAGAA
TCTACACCACTAGTGAATCAGAATCATGTGCATAAAGAAAGTGATAAAGGGAAAAAGTCATCTGCTCAAT
CCAAGAATAATCCTCAAGGGAAGAGGAAAGTTAAGGTGGATTGGACGACAGAATTGCACAGAAGGTTTGT
ACAAGCAGTAGAGCAGCTAGGTGTAGATAAGGCAGTCCCATCTAGAATTTTGGAAATTATGGGAATCGAT
TGTCTCACTCGCCATAACATTGCTAGCCATCTTCAGAAATATCGATCCCATAGGAAACATTTGCTTGCGA
GAGAAGCCGAGGCGGCGAGCTGGAGTCAAAGAAGACAAATCTACGGCGGTGCGGCGGCCGGAGGCGGAGG
AGGAAAGAGAGATTTGAATCCATGGCCTGCACCAACTATTGGATTTCCTCCTCCTTCTGCAATGGCAACT
CAAATGCCTCATTTTAGACCCTTACATGTATGGGGTCATCCATCTGTCGACCAATCATATATGCACATGT
GGCCTAAACATTTAGCATCTTCACCTTCTCCTCACCAGCATCCATTACCAGCATGGCCACCTGCTGCTGC
TCATCCTTCTCATCTTCCTCCGCCACCACCTTCAGATCATTCCTTTTGGCATCCACATCATCAACGAGTA
CCAAATTCTCTTGCCCCAGGAACTACTTACTTTCCAGCACCTATAGCACCAACGAGATATACTGCTCCTC
ATCCGGTCCCAGGCATTCCGCCCCCCGCCGCCATGTACAAAGTAGATTCCGGCATTGGCATTCGAACTGC
CGTCGCCGGAGCTGGACAACCTCTTCCTAAACCTCCTTGTGCCTTTCATCCTTCAAAGGAGAGCATAGAT
GCGGCTATTGGAGATGTTTTATCAAAACCATGGCTGCCACTTCCCCTTGGACTGAAACCTCCCGCTGTCG
ACAGTGTATTGGGAGAATTACAACGTCAAGGGATACCTAAAATACCACCAACTTGTGCA
